>Addgene plasmid #175377 | pDN623 | addgene full sequence | sequence record 350315 | Addgene NGS Result
CTTCAATGCTATCATTTCCTTTGATATTGGATCGACGTCATAACTTCGTATAATGTATGCTATACGAAGT
TATTAAGAAACCATTATTATCATGACATTAACCTATAAAAATAGGCGTATCACGAGGCCCTTTCGTCTCG
CGCGTTTCGGTGATGACGGTGAAAACCTCTGACACATGCAGCTCCCGGAGACGGTCACAGCTTGTCTGTA
AGCGGATGCCGGGAGCAGACAAGCCCGTCAGGGCGCGTCAGCGGGTGTTGGCGGGTGTCGGGGCTGGCTT
AACTATGCGGCATCAGAGCAGATTGTACTGAGAGTGCACCATAAATTCCCGTTTTAAGAGCTTGGTGAGC
GCTAGGAGTCACTGCCAGGTATCGTTTGAACACGGCATTAGTCAGGGAAGTCATAACACAGTCCTTTCCC
GCAATTTTCTTTTTCTATTACTCTTGGCCTCCTCTAGTACACTCTATATTTTTTTATGCCTCGGTAATGA
TTTTCATTTTTTTTTTTCCACCTAGCGGATGACTCTTTTTTTTTCTTAGCGATTGGCATTATCACATAAT
GAATTATACATTATATAAAGTAATGTGATTTCTTCGAAGAATATACTAAAAAATGAGCAGGCAAGATAAA
CGAAGGCAAAGATGACAGAGCAGAAAGCCCTAGTAAAGCGTATTACAAATGAAACCAAGATTCAGATTGC
GATCTCTTTAAAGGGTGGTCCCCTAGCGATAGAGCACTCGATCTTCCCAGAAAAAGAGGCAGAAGCAGTA
GCAGAACAGGCCACACAATCGCAAGTGATTAACGTCCACACAGGTATAGGGTTTCTGGACCATATGATAC
ATGCTCTGGCCAAGCATTCCGGCTGGTCGCTAATCGTTGAGTGCATTGGTGACTTACACATAGACGACCA
TCACACCACTGAAGACTGCGGGATTGCTCTCGGTCAAGCTTTTAAAGAGGCCCTAGGGGCCGTGCGTGGA
GTAAAAAGGTTTGGATCAGGATTTGCGCCTTTGGATGAGGCACTTTCCAGAGCGGTGGTAGATCTTTCGA
ACAGGCCGTACGCAGTTGTCGAACTTGGTTTGCAAAGGGAGAAAGTAGGAGATCTCTCTTGCGAGATGAT
CCCGCATTTTCTTGAAAGCTTTGCAGAGGCTAGCAGAATTACCCTCCACGTTGATTGTCTGCGAGGCAAG
AATGATCATCACCGTAGTGAGAGTGCGTTCAAGGCTCTTGCGGTTGCCATAAGAGAAGCCACCTCGCCCA
ATGGTACCAACGATGTTCCCTCCACCAAAGGTGTTCTTATGTAGTGACACCGATTATTTAAAGCTGCAGC
ATACGATATATATACATGTGTATATATGTATACCTATGAATGTCAGTAAGTATGTATACGAACAGTATGA
TACTGAAGATGACAAGGTAATGCATCATTCTATACGTGTCATTCTGAACGAGGCGCGCTTTCCTTTTTTC
TTTTTGCTTTTTCTTTTTTTTTCTCTTGAACTCGACGGATCTATGCGGTGTGAAATACCGCACAGATGCG
TAAGGAGAAAATACCGCATCAGGAAATTGTAAGCGTTAATATTTTGTTAAAATTCGCGTTAAATTTTTGT
TAAATCAGCTCATTTTTTAACCAATAGGCCGAAATCGGCAAAATCCCTTATAAATCAAAAGAATAGACCG
AGATAGGGT
[37 nt withheld, positions 1690-1726]
AAAGAACGTGGACTCCAACGTCAAAGG
[49 nt withheld, positions 1754-1802]
T
[91 nt withheld, positions 1804-1894]
G
[124 nt withheld, positions 1896-2019]
CCATTCGCCATTCAGGCTGCGCAACTGTTGGGAAGGGCGATCGGTGCGGGCCTCTTCGCTATTACGCCAG
CTGGCGAAAGGGGGATGTGCTGCAAGGCGATTAAGTTGGGTAACGCCAGGGTTTTCCCAGTCACGACGTT
GTAAAACGACGGCCAGTGAGCGCGCGTAATACGACTCACTATAGGGCGAATTGGGTACCGGGCCCCCCCT
CGAGGTCGACGGTATCGATAAGCTTGATATCGAATTCCTGCAGCCCGGGGGATCCACTAGTTCTAGAGCG
GCCGCCACCGCGGTGGAGCTCCAGCTTTTGTTCCCTTTAGTGAGGGTTAATTGCGCGCTTGGCGTAATCA
TGGTCATAGCTGTTTCCTGTGTGAAATTGTTATCCGCTCACAATTCCACACAACATACGAGCCGGAAGCA
TAAAGTGTAAAGCCTGGGGTGCCTAATGAGTGAGCTAACTCACATTAATTGCGTTGCGCTCACTGCCCGC
TTTCCAGTCGGGAAACCTGTCGTGCCAGCTGCATTAATGAATCGGCCAACGCGCGGGGAGAGGCGGTTTG
CGTATTGGGCGCTCTTCCGCTTCCTCGCTCACTGACTCGCTGCGCTCGGTCGTTCGGCTGCGGCGAGCGG
TATCAGCTCACTCAAAGGCGGTAATACGGTTATCCACAGAATCAGGGGATAACGCAGGAAAGAACATGTG
AGCAAAAGGCCAGCAAAAGGCCAGGAACCGTAAAAAGGCCGCGTTGCTGGCGTTTTTCCATAGGCTCCGC
CCCCCTGACGAGCATCACAAAAATCGACGCTCAAGTCAGAGGTGGCGAAACCCGACAGGACTATAAAGAT
ACCAGGCGTTTCCCCCTGGAAGCTCCCTCGTGCGCTCTCCTGTTCCGACCCTGCCGCTTACCGGATACCT
GTCCGCCTTTCTCCCTTCGGGAAGCGTGGCGCTTTCTCATAGCTCACGCTGTAGGTATCTCAGTTCGGTG
TAGGTCGTTCGCTCCAAGCTGGGCTGTGTGCACGAACCCCCCGTTCAGCCCGACCGCTGCGCCTTATCCG
GTAACTATCGTCTTGAGTCCAACCCGGTAAGACACGACTTATCGCCACTGGCAGCAGCCACTGGTAACAG
GATTAGCAGAGCGAGGTATGTAGGCGGTGCTACAGAGTTCTTGAAGTGGTGGCCTAACTACGGCTACACT
AGAAGAACAGTATTTGGTATCTGCGCTCTGCTGAAGCCAGTTACCTTCGGAAAAAGAGTTGGTAGCTCTT
GATCCGGCAAACAAACCACCGCTGGTAGCGGTGGTTTTTTTGTTTGCAAGCAGCAGATTACGCGCAGAAA
AAAAGGATCTCAAGAAGATCCTTTGATCTTTTCTACGGGGTCTGACGCTCAGTGGAACGAAAACTCACGT
TAAGGGATTTTGGTCATGAGATTATCAAAAAGGATCTTCACCTAGATCCTTTTAAATTAAAAATGAAGTT
TTAAATCAATCTAAAGTATATATGAGTAAACTTGGTCTGACAGTTACCAATGCTTAATCAGTGAGGCACC
TATCTCAGCGATCTGTCTATTTCGTTCATCCATAGTTGCCTGACTCCCCGTCGTGTAGATAACTACGATA
CGGGAGGGCTTACCATCTGGCCCCAGTGCTGCAATGATACCGCGAGACCCACGCTCACCGGCTCCAGATT
TATCAGCAATAAACCAGCCAGCCGGAAGGGCCGAGCGCAGAAGTGGTCCTGCAACTTTATCCGCCTCCAT
CCAGTCTATTAATTGTTGCCGGGAAGCTAGAGTAAGTAGTTCGCCAGTTAATAGTTTGCGCAACGTTGTT
GCCATTGCTACAGGCATCGTGGTGTCACGCTCGTCGTTTGGTATGGCTTCATTCAGCTCCGGTTCCCAAC
GATCAAGGCGAGTTACATGATCCCCCATGTTGTGCAAAAAAGCGGTTAGCTCCTTCGGTCCTCCGATCGT
TGTCAGAAGTAAGTTGGCCGCAGTGTTATCACTCATGGTTATGGCAGCACTGCATAATTCTCTTACTGTC
ATGCCATCCGTAAGATGCTTTTCTGTGACTGGTGAGTACTCAACCAAGTCATTCTGAGAATAGTGTATGC
GGCGACCGAGTTGCTCTTGCCCGGCGTCAATACGGGATAATACCGCGCCACATAGCAGAACTTTAAAAGT
GCTCATCATTGGAAAACGTTCTTCGGGGCGAAAACTCTCAAGGATCTTACCGCTGTTGAGATCCAGTTCG
ATGTAACCCACTCGTGCACCCAACTGATCTTCAGCATCTTTTACTTTCACCAGCGTTTCTGGGTGAGCAA
AAACAGGAAGGCAAAATGCCGCAAAAAAGGGAATAAGGGCGACACGGAAATGTTGAATACTCATACTCTT
CCTTTTTCAATATTATTGAAGCATTTATCAGGGTTATTGTCTCATGAGCGGATACATATTTGAATGTATT
TAGAAAAATAAACAAATAGGGGTTCCGCGCACATTTCCCCGAAAAGTGCCACCTATAACTTCGTATAATG
TATGCTATACGAAGTTATTGACGTCAACGAAGCATCTGTGCTTCATTTTGTAGAACAAAAATGCAACGCG
AGAGCGCTAATTTTTCAAACAAAGAATCTGAGCTGCATTTTTACAGAACAGAAATGCAACGCGAAAGCGC
TATTTTACCAACGAAGAATCTGTGCTTCATTTTTGTAAAACAAAAATGCAACGCGAGAGCGCTAATTTTT
CAAACAAAGAATCTGAGCTGCATTTTTACAGAACAGAAATGCAACGCGAGAGCGCTATTTTACCAACAAA
GAATCTATACTTCTTTTTTGTTCTACAAAAATGCATCCCGAGAGCGCTATTTTTCTAACAAAGCATCTTA
GATTACTTTTTTTCTCCTTTGTGCGCTCTATAATGCAGTCTCTTGATAACTTTTTGCACTGTAGGTCCGT
TAAGGTTAGAAGAAGGCTACTTTGGTGTCTATTTTCTCTTCCATAAAAAAAGCCTGACTCCACTTCCCGC
GTTTACTGATTACTAGCGAAGCTGCGGGTGCATTTTTTCAAGATAAAGGCATCCCCGATTATATTCTATA
CCGATGTGGATTGCGCATACTTTGTGAACAGAAAGTGATAGCGTTGATGATTCTTCATTGGTCAGAAAAT
TATGAACGGTTTCTTCTATTTTGTCTCTATATACTACGTATAGGAAATGTTTACATTTTCGTATTGTTTT
CGATTCACTCTATGAATAGTTCTTACTACAATTTTTTTGTCTAAAGAGTAATACTAGAGATAAACATAAA
AAATGTAGAGGTCGAGTTTAGATGCAAGTTCAAGGAGCGAAAGGTGGATGGGTAGGTTATATAGGGATAT
AGCACAGAGATATATAGCAAAGAGATACTTTTGAGCAATGTTTGTGGAAGCGGTATTCGCAATATTTTAG
TAGCTCGTTACAGTCCGGTGCGTTTTTGGTTTTTTGAAAGTGCGTCTTCAGAGCGCTTTTGGTTTTCAAA
AGCGCTCTGAAGTTCCTATACTTTCTAGAGAATAGGAACTTCGGAATAGGAACTTCAAAGCGTTTCCGAA
AACGAGCGCTTCCGAAAATGCAACGCGAGCTGCGCACATACAGCTCACTGTTCACGTCGCACCTATATCT
GCGTGTTGCCTGTATATATATATACATGAGAAGAACGGCATAGTGCGTGTTTATGCTTAAATGCGTACTT
ATATGCGTCTATTTATGTAGGATGAAAGGTAGTCTAGTACCTCCTGTGATATTATCCCATTCCATGCGGG
GTATCGTATGCTTCCTTCAGCACTACCCTTTAGCTGTTCTATATGCTGCCACTCCTCAATTGGATTAGTC
TCATC
Features (pLannotate 1.2.2; 21 found; start..end, strand, type, name):
     40..73      -  protein_bind   loxP: Cre-mediated recombination occurs in the 8-bp core sequence (GCATACAT). Cre recombinase
    137..172     +  CDS            rop (fragment): Rop protein, which maintains plasmids at low copy number; rop
    274..323     +  misc_feature   bom (fragment): basis of mobility region from pBR322
    324..404     -  CDS            MRM1 (fragment): MRM1_YEAST - Also known as PET56 From Saccharomyces cerevisiae (strain ATCC 204508 / S288c) (Baker's yeast).
    454..641     +  promoter       HIS3 promoter: S. cerevisiae HIS3
    642..1304    +  CDS            HIS3: imidazoleglycerol-phosphate dehydratase, required for histidine biosynthesis; S. cerevisiae HIS3; yeast auxotrophic marker
   1512..1563    +  misc_feature   bom (fragment): basis of mobility region from pBR322
   1591..2019    -  rep_origin     f1 ori (sequence partly withheld): f1 bacteriophage origin of replication; arrow indicates direction of (+) strand synthesis
   2023..2178    -  CDS            lacZα (fragment): LacZα fragment of β-galactosidase; lacZ fragment
   2186..2204    +  promoter       T7 promoter: promoter for bacteriophage T7 RNA polymerase
   2213..2320    -  misc_feature   MCS: pBluescript multiple cloning site
   2333..2351    -  promoter       T3 promoter: promoter for bacteriophage T3 RNA polymerase
   2396..2412    -  protein_bind   lac operator: The lac repressor binds to the lac operator to inhibit transcription in E. coli. This inhibition can be relieved by adding lactose or isopropyl-β-D-thiogalactopyranoside (IPTG). lac repressor encoded by lacI
   2420..2450    -  promoter       lac promoter: promoter for the E. coli lac operon
   2465..2486    -  protein_bind   CAP binding site: CAP binding activates transcription in the presence of cAMP. E. coli catabolite activator protein
   2499..2591    -  CDS            lacI (fragment): lac repressor; lacI; The lac repressor binds to the lac operator to inhibit transcription in E. coli. This inhibition can be relieved by adding lactose or isopropyl-β-D-thiogalactopyranoside (IPTG).
   2774..3362    -  rep_origin     ori: high-copy-number ColE1/pMB1/pBR322/pUC origin of replication
   3533..4393    -  CDS            AmpR: β-lactamase; bla; confers resistance to ampicillin, carbenicillin, and related antibiotics
   4394..4498    -  promoter       AmpR promoter: bla
   4524..4557    -  protein_bind   loxP: Cre-mediated recombination occurs in the 8-bp core sequence (GCATACAT). Cre recombinase
   4565..33      -  rep_origin     2μ ori (across the origin): yeast 2μ plasmid origin of replication
