[The description below was written by a language model from this plasmid's Addgene catalogue record and pLannotate feature annotations shown in this document.]
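Description:
pDN623 is an empty-backbone Saccharomyces cerevisiae/E. coli shuttle vector of 5,874 bp, built by modifying the integrating plasmid pRS403. In this form it is a high-copy, episomal yeast plasmid selected through the HIS3 auxotrophic marker, which is expressed from its native promoter and complements histidine auxotrophy. In bacteria it replicates from a high-copy ColE1/pUC-type origin and is selected with ampicillin through the AmpR (β-lactamase) cassette. An f1 origin is also present for single-stranded DNA production.

The defining modification is the insertion of the yeast 2μ replication and partitioning locus, which spans the numbering origin of the sequence. It is bracketed by two loxP sites in the same orientation and, according to the depositor, by flanking AatII restriction sites. Because the loxP sites are directly repeated, Cre recombinase can excise the 2μ segment. This leaves a plasmid with no yeast origin that behaves like its pRS403 parent, an integrating vector that must recombine into the genome to be maintained. The AatII sites offer a restriction-based way to remove or exchange the replication locus, which fits the stated aim of converting between low-copy, high-copy and integrating formats without recloning an insert.

The cloning region is the standard pBluescript-type polylinker. It lies within a lacZα fragment, downstream of the lac promoter, operator and CAP site, and is flanked by T7 and T3 promoters. No yeast promoter or terminator for insert expression is annotated, so any cloned gene would need to bring its own regulatory sequences. The short rop, bom, lacI and MRM1/PET56 fragments in the table appear to be backbone remnants and sequence adjacent to HIS3 rather than functional elements.
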