Addgene plasmid #175377: pDN623
Purpose: (Empty Backbone) Yeast shuttle plasmid that allows conversion between low copy, high copy, and integrating vectors. High copy, HIS3-selected.
Depositing lab: Daniel Nickerson. Depositing organization: California State University, San Bernardino. Publication: Rapid conversion of replicating and integrating Saccharomyces cerevisiae plasmid vectors via Cre recombinase. Nickerson DP, Quinn MA, Milnes JM. G3 (Bethesda). 2021 Dec 8;11(12). pii: 6380430. doi: 10.1093/g3journal/jkab336. PubMed 34599813.
Backbone
  Vector backbone: pDN623
  Backbone size (bp): 5874
  Vector type: Yeast Expression, Cre/Lox
  Selectable markers: HIS3
Growth in bacteria
  Bacterial resistance: Ampicillin, 100 μg/mL
  Growth temperature: 37°C
  Growth strain: DH5alpha
  Copy number: High Copy
Terms and licenses: Academic/Nonprofit Terms; Industry Terms: Not Available to Industry
Depositor comments: This plasmid was generated by modification of plasmid pRS403 (Sikorski & Hieter, 1989, Genetics 122:19-27) by insertion of 2 micron high copy S. cerevisiae replication and partitioning locus with flanking restriction enzyme cut sites (AatII) and flanking LoxP sites. bioRxiv pre-print 367219: Rapid conversion of replicating and integrating Saccharomyces cerevisiae plasmid vectors via Cre recombinase https://doi.org/10.1101/2020.11.03.367219
How to cite: pDN623 was a gift from Daniel Nickerson (Addgene plasmid # 175377 ; http://n2t.net/addgene:175377 ; RRID:Addgene_175377)
